>Addgene plasmid #21812 | pQE-nTR | addgene partial sequence | sequence record 53386 | pQE-Fwd 5'-CCCGAAAAGTGCCACCTG-3'
TAACCTATAAAAATAGGCGTATCACGAGGCCCTTTCGTCTTCACCTCGAGAAATCATAAAAAATTTATTT
GCTTTGTGAGCGGATAACAATTATAATAGATTCAATTGTGAGCGGATAACAATTTCACACAGAATTCATT
AAAGAGGAGAAATTAACTATGGTGAGAGAAAGAGGTCCTCAGAGAGTAGCAGCTCACATAACTGGGACCA
GAGGAAGAAGCAACACATTGTCTTCTCCAAACTCCAAGAATGAAAAGGCTCTGGGCCGCAAAATAAACTC
CTGGGAATCATCAAGGAGTGGGCATTCATTCCTGAGCAACTTGCACTTGAGGAATGGTGAACTGGTCATC
CATGAAAAAGGGTTTTACTACATCTATTCCCAAACATACTTTCGATTTCAGGAGGAAATAAAAGAAAACA
CAAAGAACGACAAACAAATGGTCCAATATATTTACAAATACACAAGTTATCCTGACCCTATATTGTTGAT
GAAAAGTGCTAGAAATAGTTGTTGGTCTAAAGATGCAGAATATGGACTCTATTCCATCTATCAAGGGGGA
ATATTTGAGCTTAAGGAAAATGACAGAATTTTTGTTTCTGTAACAAATGAGCACTTGATAGACATGGACC
ATGAAGCCAGTTTTTTTGGGGCCTTTTTAGTTGGCTAAAAGCTTAATTAGCTGAGCTTGGACTCCTGTTG
ATAGATCCAGTAATGACCTCAGAACTCCATCTGGATTTGTTCAGAACGCTCGGTTGCCGCCGGGCGTTTT
TTATTGGTGAGAATCCAAGCTAGCTTGGCGAGATTTTCAGGAGCTAAGGAAGCTAAAATGGAGAAAAAAA
ATCACTGGATATACCACCGTTGATATATCCCAATGGCATCGTAAAGAACATTTTGGAGGCATTT
