[The description below was written by a language model from this plasmid's Addgene catalogue record.]
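Description:
pQE-nTR is a bacterial expression plasmid built on the Qiagen pQE-80L backbone (about 4.7 kb without insert) for producing recombinant human TRAIL (TNFSF10, also known as Apo2L) in E. coli. It is selected with ampicillin and is recorded as a low-copy plasmid. No feature table accompanies the record, so the regulatory elements are not itemised. As general background, pQE-80L vectors drive expression from an IPTG-inducible phage T5 promoter with lac operator control and carry a lacI repressor gene for tight regulation, but these parts are not confirmed in the record itself.

The insert is a 504 bp fragment of human TRAIL cloned by restriction enzyme methods. According to the mutation note, it was derived from a related construct, pQE-hTR, by removing both the His tag and the residues corresponding to amino acids 95–113. The 504 bp length fits a C-terminal portion of the protein beginning after residue 113, although the record does not give the exact boundaries. The plasmid therefore encodes an untagged, "native" version of TRAIL instead of the N-terminally His-tagged fusion that the pQE system normally yields.

The associated publication concerns death induction by recombinant native TRAIL in primary human esophageal epithelial cells and its prevention by a caspase 9 inhibitor. This indicates that the construct is used to make tag-free TRAIL protein for studies of apoptosis, including its effects on normal primary cells.
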