Addgene plasmid #21812: pQE-nTR
Depositing lab: Wafik El-Deiry. Depositing organization: Pennsylvania State University, College of Medicine. Publication: Death induction by recombinant native TRAIL and its prevention by a caspase 9 inhibitor in primary human esophageal epithelial cells. Kim SH, Kim K, Kwagh JG, Dicker DT, Herlyn M, Rustgi AK, Chen Y, El-Deiry WS. J Biol Chem. 2004 Sep 17. 279(38):40044-52. 10.1074/jbc.M404541200 PubMed 15226295.
Backbone
  Vector backbone: pQE-80L
  Backbone manufacturer: Qiagen
  Backbone size w/o insert (bp): 4700
  Vector type: Bacterial Expression
Growth in bacteria
  Bacterial resistance: Ampicillin, 100 μg/mL
  Growth temperature: 37°C
  Growth strain: DH5alpha
  Copy number: Low Copy
Gene/Insert
  Gene/Insert name: pQE-nTR (alt name: TRAIL)
  Species: H. sapiens (human)
  Insert size (bp): 504
  Mutation: His tag and aa95-113 were removed from pQE-hTR
  Entrez Gene: TNFSF10 (a.k.a. APO2L, Apo-2L, CD253, TANCR, TL2, TNLG6A, TRAIL)
  Cloning method: Restriction Enzyme
  Sequencing primers: 5′ na
Terms and licenses: Academic/Nonprofit Terms; Industry Terms: Not Available to Industry
How to cite: pQE-nTR was a gift from Wafik El-Deiry (Addgene plasmid # 21812 ; http://n2t.net/addgene:21812 ; RRID:Addgene_21812)
